>Addgene plasmid #191043 | pEY39 | addgene full sequence | sequence record 375998 | Addgene NGS Result
TCACACAGGAAACAGCTATGACCATGATTACGCCAAGCTGTAAGTTTAAACATGATCTTACTAACTAACT
ATTCTCATTTAAATTTTCAGAGCTTAAAAATGGCTGAAATCACTCACAACGATGGATACGCTAACAACTT
GGAAATGAAATAAGCTTGCATGCACTAGTTTCAGCTCACCACCGACTGATTTTCATTTCAAAATTAATGC
AGATTTCTACGTGTTCTTTTTCAAATAAATTTATATATTTTTTGTTCTCTCACAAAATAAATAATTTCGA
GAGTTAAGTGATCATTCTCAGACATATTCTATAATTGTCCGTCAGGAAACAGATAGAGGAACCTTTGATA
AATAAATTATAAAAGGCCGACAGGGAAATGCTTCTCCCTCGACTCTGTTAGAAGCGAAGAGGCAATTTTT
AAAAATTTCCCATTTTTATGCGTTTTTCTGATTTCCAAAGTCACGCATCATTTACCAACCGCAACGATTC
ATAAGGACGTAATTTTGATTTTCTGGACGATTTTTATATAGTTTTGATGTGAAATTCGCTTTATTTGTCT
GAAAGTGGAATAGATTTAGTGTGGATTTAACCGAAAAATGCAGATCTTTTAAAAATTTAAACCAGTGTTT
TGTTGCCTTATTTGCGAAAAAAAAATTGTGATATTTCGAGTATTGCTGCAATTTGATTAGTAAAATGTTA
GGATATAAGTATTTAAAAAGTATAATTGGTTGAATTTTCTTTTTCATCACCGACTTCCAAAAATATAGAG
ATACTGAGTTTTCACCATTTTTTGAATGTAAATAAAAACATTTTGAACACTTGTGCTGGGATTCAATCCA
AATACATTCACTGTCATTTAATATTATTATATATCAAAATAAAACGCATAACTTTTTCTGTTTTTTTTTA
AATTTTTTCAAAATGTAGGTTTGGTAAGTTAAGGTAAGGTTAGGCAATGTAGGTAAACACGAGATGATAC
TCCACGTTGAAAATTGTTTTCATAAATACAGTTTAGATTGAACTGAAGGATTTTATCGTCTAATAGAATA
TAATTTTTTAGTTCAAGATTTAGGATTTGTTTTCACTTTTTTTTAGATTCAAGACATATATCTCGCAAAA
TGAGTTTTGTCTTTGAGCCATCTTGTCATCATAGCACATTGAATTTTGTTGTTCGCAAGACGGAATATAT
GTTCCCAGCTGCAAATTTTGTGTCGGATATTTCTTCTTTAGCGAAAGGCGTTAAAAACCAAAAATAGTCG
AAGCGTTTGATATGTGTCCCGTTGGTTTTTCGTGTCCATCTATTCTGTTTCGAGTACACATGTTGCGACG
CGGCACTGATGAAAAAGTGAAAGAGCTAGTGTCACACACAAACACAAAGTATGCTCATGTGAGTGTGTAG
ATATGTGTAGATGTATGTCCTGAAGGAATAAAAAGACTTTTTGAAGCTACATTTTTAAACAAAAAAAGAC
AGAAACATGAAGCACAACTCTCTATTCTGTCGAACGGCGTGTGCAACTCACGCACACCCAAAAATATGAA
ATATAACATTCGCACCAACAAAGCGCGAATATCAATGAATCTCGAGGGAACGATGGCTGCCTGCCGGCGC
GTGTTGCTCTTCTGTCATTGGGATAACTGGCGGGTCTGTTGGGTCCGTCCTTTAGACCATTTGACTACAC
TGCCCTGCATATGTGTGAAACGTCGTCGTTGCTGTTGGGAGCTGTCTGTGTGTATGTGTGTGTGTGTGAG
TATGGAGCAGTAAAAAGCTGCCGATACGAGAAGCGCCGCCCCGGACGGACGGCGATGGCGCATCGCCAAA
TGTGTCATTTTAGTTGTCTTCACGAACCAGAGGGCCCACGACGGACGGGCGGCCACGCCCACCTCAACCA
GAATATCCTTCCTTCTCCCACCCACCCTTGCGGACGCGCGGATGCGCTGAACAAAAAGACGACGAAGAAG
AAGAAGAAGAAGCTGAACGAAGAAAAAAGCATCAAAAGAAGTGAAGCGGCTCTACCACCCCGACCACCTT
CCTTCACAGGAAGGACGCCGTTTTCGGATCCCCGGGATTGGCCAAAGGACCCAAAGGTATGTTTCGAATG
ATACTAACATAACATAGAACATTTTCAGGAGGACCCTTGGAGGGTACCGGTTTTCCCAGTCACGACGCGT
GGTACCGAGCTCAGAAAAAATGACCGCTCCAAAGAAGAAACGCAAAGTACCGAGCTCAGAAAAAATGACG
GCACCTAAAAAGAAACGCAAAGTACCGGTCGCCGAGAAGACAGCCCCAAAAAAGAAGCGTAAAGTTCCAC
GCGTCATGGGAGTAAGTTTAAACAGTTCGGTACTAACTAACCATACATATTTAAATTTTCAGCGCGCTGT
CTCCAAGGGAGAGGAGCTCATCAAGGAGAACATGCACACCAAGCTCTACATGGAGGGAACCGTCAACAAC
CACCACTTCAAGTGCACCCACGAAGGGGAGGGCAAGCCCTACGAGGGCACCCAGACCAACAGGATTAAGG
TGGTGGAGGGAGGCCCCCTGCCGTTCGCATTCGACATCCTGGCCACCTGCTTTATGTACGGGAGCAAGAC
CTTCATCAACCACACCCAAGGAATCCCAGACTTCTTCAAGCAATCCTTCGTAAGTTTAAACATGATTTTA
CTAACTAACTAATCTGATTTAAATTTTCAGCCTGAGGGCTTCACATGGGAGAGAGTCACCACATACGAAG
ACGGGGGCGTGCTTACCGTTACCCAGGACACCAGCCTCCAGGACGGCTGCTTGATCTACAACGTCAAGCT
CAGAGGGGTGAACTTCCCATCCAACGGCCCTGTGATGCAGAAGAAAACACTCGGCTGGGAGGCCAGTACC
GAGACCCTGTACCCCGCTGACGGCGGCCTGGAAGGCAGATGCGACATGGCCCTGAAGCTCGTGGGCGGGG
GCCACCTGCACTGCAACCTGAAGACCACATACAGATCCAAGAAACCCGCTAAGAACCTCAAGATGCCAGG
AGTAAGTTTAAACATATATATACTAACTAACCCTGATTATTTAAATTTTCAGGTCTACTTTGTGGACCGC
AGACTGGAAAGAATCAAGGAGGCCGACAATGAGACCTACGTCGAGCAGCACGAGGTGGCTGTGGCCAGAT
ACTGCGACCTCCCTAGCAAACTGGGGCACAAACTTAATGGCATGGACGAGCTGTACAAGTAAGCGCCGGT
CGCTACCATTACCAACTTGTCTGGTGTCAAAAATAATAGGGGCCGCTGTCATCAGAGTAAGTTTAAACTG
AGTTCTACTAACTAACGAGTAATATTTAAATTTTCAGCATCTCGCGCCCGTGCCTCTGACTTCTAAGTCC
AATTACTCTTCAACATCCCTACATGCTCTTTCTCCCTGTGCTCCCACCCCCTATTTTTGTTATTATCAAA
AAACTTCTCTTAATTTCTTTGTTTTTTAGCTTCTTTTAAGTCACCTCTAACAATGAAATTGTGTAGATTC
AAAAATAGAATTAATTCGTAATAAAAAGTCGAAAAAAATTGTGCTCCCTCCCCCCATTAATAATAATTCT
ATCCCAAAATCTACACAATGTTCTGTGTACACTTCTTATGTTTTTTACTTCTGATAAATTTTTTTGAAAC
ATCATAGAAAAAACCGCACACAAAATACCTTATCATATGTTACGTTTCAGTTTATGACCGCAATTTTTAT
TTCTTCGCACGTCTGGGCCTCTCATGACGTCAAATCATGCTCATCGTGAAAAAGTTTTGGAGTATTTTTG
GAATTTTTCAATCAAGTGAAAGTTTATGAAATTAATTTTCCTGCTTTTGCTTTTTGGGGTTTCCCCTATT
GTTTGTCAAGATTTCGAGGACGGCGTTTTTCTTGCTAAAATCACAAGTATTGATGAGCACGATGCAAGAA
AGATCGGAAGAAGGTTTGGGTTTGAGGCTCAGTGGAAGGTGAGTAGAAGTTGATAATTTGAAAGTGGAGT
AGTGTCTATGGGGTTTTTGCCTTAAATGACAGAATACATTCCCAATATACCAAACATAACTGTTTCCTAC
TAGTCGGCCGTACGGGCCCTTTCGTCTCGCGCGTTTCGGTGATGACGGTGAAAACCTCTGACACATGCAG
CTCCCGGAGACGGTCACAGCTTGTCTGTAAGCGGATGCCGGGAGCAGACAAGCCCGTCAGGGCGCGTCAG
CGGGTGTTGGCGGGTGTCGGGGCTGGCTTAACTATGCGGCATCAGAGCAGATTGTACTGAGAGTGCACCA
TATGCGGTGTGAAATACCGCACAGATGCGTAAGGAGAAAATACCGCATCAGGCGGCCTTAAGGGCCTCGT
GATACGCCTATTTTTATAGGTTAATGTCATGATAATAATGGTTTCTTAGACGTCAGGTGGCACTTTTCGG
GGAAATGTGCGCGGAACCCCTATTTGTTTATTTTTCTAAATACATTCAAATATGTATCCGCTCATGAGAC
AATAACCCTGATAAATGCTTCAATAATATTGAAAAAGGAAGAGTATGAGTATTCAACATTTCCGTGTCGC
CCTTATTCCCTTTTTTGCGGCATTTTGCCTTCCTGTTTTTGCTCACCCAGAAACGCTGGTGAAAGTAAAA
GATGCTGAAGATCAGTTGGGTGCACGAGTGGGTTACATCGAACTGGATCTCAACAGCGGTAAGATCCTTG
AGAGTTTTCGCCCCGAAGAACGTTTTCCAATGATGAGCACTTTTAAAGTTCTGCTATGTGGCGCGGTATT
ATCCCGTATTGACGCCGGGCAAGAGCAACTCGGTCGCCGCATACACTATTCTCAGAATGACTTGGTTGAG
TACTCACCAGTCACAGAAAAGCATCTTACGGATGGCATGACAGTAAGAGAATTATGCAGTGCTGCCATAA
CCATGAGTGATAACACTGCGGCCAACTTACTTCTGACAACGATCGGAGGACCGAAGGAGCTAACCGCTTT
TTTGCACAACATGGGGGATCATGTAACTCGCCTTGATCGTTGGGAACCGGAGCTGAATGAAGCCATACCA
AACGACGAGCGTGACACCACGATGCCTGTAGCAATGGCAACAACGTTGCGCAAACTATTAACTGGCGAAC
TACTTACTCTAGCTTCCCGGCAACAATTAATAGACTGGATGGAGGCGGATAAAGTTGCAGGACCACTTCT
GCGCTCGGCCCTTCCGGCTGGCTGGTTTATTGCTGATAAATCTGGAGCCGGTGAGCGTGGGTCTCGCGGT
ATCATTGCAGCACTGGGGCCAGATGGTAAGCCCTCCCGTATCGTAGTTATCTACACGACGGGGAGTCAGG
CAACTATGGATGAACGAAATAGACAGATCGCTGAGATAGGTGCCTCACTGATTAAGCATTGGTAACTGTC
AGACCAAGTTTACTCATATATACTTTAGATTGATTTAAAACTTCATTTTTAATTTAAAAGGATCTAGGTG
AAGATCCTTTTTGATAATCTCATGACCAAAATCCCTTAACGTGAGTTTTCGTTCCACTGAGCGTCAGACC
CCGTAGAAAAGATCAAAGGATCTTCTTGAGATCCTTTTTTTCTGCGCGTAATCTGCTGCTTGCAAACAAA
AAAACCACCGCTACCAGCGGTGGTTTGTTTGCCGGATCAAGAGCTACCAACTCTTTTTCCGAAGGTAACT
GGCTTCAGCAGAGCGCAGATACCAAATACTGTTCTTCTAGTGTAGCCGTAGTTAGGCCACCACTTCAAGA
ACTCTGTAGCACCGCCTACATACCTCGCTCTGCTAATCCTGTTACCAGTGGCTGCTGCCAGTGGCGATAA
GTCGTGTCTTACCGGGTTGGACTCAAGACGATAGTTACCGGATAAGGCGCAGCGGTCGGGCTGAACGGGG
GGTTCGTGCACACAGCCCAGCTTGGAGCGAACGACCTACACCGAACTGAGATACCTACAGCGTGAGCTAT
GAGAAAGCGCCACGCTTCCCGAAGGGAGAAAGGCGGACAGGTATCCGGTAAGCGGCAGGGTCGGAACAGG
AGAGCGCACGAGGGAGCTTCCAGGGGGAAACGCCTGGTATCTTTATAGTCCTGTCGGGTTTCGCCACCTC
TGACTTGAGCGTCGATTTTTGTGATGCTCGTCAGGGGGGCGGAGCCTATGGAAAAACGCCAGCAACGCGG
CCTTTTTACGGTTCCTGGCCTTTTGCTGGCCTTTTGCTCACATGTTCTTTCCTGCGTTATCCCCTGATTC
TGTGGATAACCGTATTACCGCCTTTGAGTGAGCTGATACCGCTCGCCGCAGCCGAACGACCGAGCGCAGC
GAGTCAGTGAGCGATGAAGCGGAAGAGCGCCCAATACGCAAACCGCCTCTCCCCGCGCGTTGGCCGATTC
ATTAATGCAGCTGGCACGACAGGTTTCCCGACTGGAAAGCGGGCAGTGAGCGCAACGCAATTAATGTGAG
TTAGCTCACTCATTAGGCACCCCAGGCTTTACACTTTATGCTTCCGGCTCGTATGTTGTGTGGAATTGTG
AGCGGATAACAATT
Features (pLannotate 1.2.2; 13 found; start..end, strand, type, name):
   2149..2167    -  CDS            lacZα (fragment): LacZα fragment of β-galactosidase; lacZ fragment
   2322..2372    +  CDS            mEGFP (fragment): monomeric enhanced GFP, optimized with synthetic introns for expression in C. elegans
   2379..3209    +  CDS            mNeptune2.5: mNeptune2.5 is a basic (constitutively fluorescent) red fluorescent protein published in 2014, derived from Entacmaea quadricolor. It is reported to be a rapidly-maturing monomer with moderate acid sensitivity.
   3806..3958    +  CDS            aex-5 (fragment): AEX5_CAEEL - Also known as kpc-3 From Caenorhabditis elegans.
   4086..4121    +  CDS            rop (fragment): Rop protein, which maintains plasmids at low copy number; rop
   4223..4322    +  misc_feature   bom (fragment): basis of mobility region from pBR322
   4420..4524    +  promoter       AmpR promoter: bla
   4525..5385    +  CDS            AmpR: β-lactamase; bla; confers resistance to ampicillin, carbenicillin, and related antibiotics
   5556..6144    +  rep_origin     ori: high-copy-number ColE1/pMB1/pBR322/pUC origin of replication
   6327..6419    +  CDS            lacI (fragment): lac repressor; lacI; The lac repressor binds to the lac operator to inhibit transcription in E. coli. This inhibition can be relieved by adding lactose or isopropyl-β-D-thiogalactopyranoside (IPTG).
   6432..6453    +  protein_bind   CAP binding site: CAP binding activates transcription in the presence of cAMP. E. coli catabolite activator protein
   6468..6498    +  promoter       lac promoter: promoter for the E. coli lac operon
   6506..6522    +  protein_bind   lac operator: The lac repressor binds to the lac operator to inhibit transcription in E. coli. This inhibition can be relieved by adding lactose or isopropyl-β-D-thiogalactopyranoside (IPTG). lac repressor encoded by lacI
