[The description below was written by a language model from this plasmid's Addgene catalogue record and pLannotate feature annotations shown in this document.]
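Description:
pEY39 is a C. elegans expression plasmid built on the pPD95.62 backbone, one of the reporter constructs made for the NeuroPAL multicolor atlas used to identify neurons across the worm nervous system. It is propagated in E. coli through a high-copy ColE1/pUC-type origin and selected with ampicillin via the bla (AmpR) gene and its own promoter. Short annotated fragments of lacZα, lacI, rop and bom, together with a CAP binding site, lac promoter and lac operator, are leftovers of the cloning-vector backbone and play no part in reporter function in the worm.

The payload is a transcriptional reporter in which a roughly 2.1 kb regulatory fragment from the acr-2 gene, which encodes a nicotinic acetylcholine receptor subunit, was inserted by Gibson cloning to drive mNeptune2.5, a monomeric far-red fluorescent protein derived from Entacmaea quadricolor. The acr-2 fragment is not annotated in the feature table, but the unannotated region of about 2.1 kb upstream of the fluorophore coding sequence is consistent with its position. According to the catalogue entry the fluorescent protein is nuclear-localized, which concentrates signal in cell nuclei and makes individual neurons easier to separate. The localization signal is not annotated as such; a short segment just upstream of mNeptune2.5 that matches worm-optimized GFP may be residual leader sequence from the parental vector. A short match to aex-5 lies downstream of the coding sequence, and the record does not name a 3' UTR. The plasmid is intended for generating transgenic worms that label the acr-2-expressing subset of neurons, and the record refers users to the NeuroPAL publication for the detailed expression pattern.
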