Addgene plasmid #191043: pEY39
Purpose: acr-2(2.1k) fluorescent neural reporter driving nuclear mNeptune2.5 expression (refer to NeuroPAL paper for expression)
Depositing lab: Oliver Hobert & Eviatar Yemini. Depositing organization: Columbia University. Publication: NeuroPAL: A Multicolor Atlas for Whole-Brain Neuronal Identification in C. elegans. Yemini E, Lin A, Nejatbakhsh A, Varol E, Sun R, Mena GE, Samuel ADT, Paninski L, Venkatachalam V, Hobert O. Cell. 2021 Jan 7;184(1):272-288.e11. doi: 10.1016/j.cell.2020.12.012. Epub 2020 Dec 29. PubMed 33378642.
Backbone
  Vector backbone: pPD95.62
  Vector type: Worm Expression
Growth in bacteria
  Bacterial resistance: Ampicillin, 100 μg/mL
  Growth temperature: 37°C
  Growth strain: DH5alpha
  Copy number: Unknown
Gene/Insert
  Gene/Insert name: acr-2(2.1k)
  Species: C. elegans (nematode)
  Mutation: None
  Entrez Gene: acr-2 (a.k.a. CELE_K11G12.2)
  Cloning method: Gibson Cloning
Terms and licenses: Academic/Nonprofit Terms; Industry Terms: Not Available to Industry
How to cite: pEY39 was a gift from Oliver Hobert & Eviatar Yemini (Addgene plasmid # 191043 ; http://n2t.net/addgene:191043 ; RRID:Addgene_191043)
